Addgene plasmid #208412: pKLV2-U6gRNA5(hMAP3K7_1k)-PGKpuro2ABFP-W
Purpose: Lentiviral gRNA plasmid targeting human MAP3K7 gene, co-expression of BFP tag
Depositing lab: Sok Ching Cheong. Depositing organization: Cancer Research Malaysia. Publication: High TNF and NF-kappaB Pathway Dependency Are Associated with AZD5582 Sensitivity in OSCC via CASP8-Dependent Apoptosis. Chai AWY, Tan YH, Ooi S, Yee PS, Yee SM, Lightfoot H, Barthorpe S, Garnett MJ, Cheong SC. Cancer Res Commun. 2024 Nov 1;4(11):2919-2932. doi: 10.1158/2767-9764.CRC-24-0136. PubMed 39360810.
Backbone
  Vector backbone: pKLV2-U6gRNA5(BbsI)-PGKpuro2ABFP-W
  Backbone size w/o insert (bp): 8648
  Vector type: Mammalian Expression, Lentiviral, CRISPR
  Selectable markers: Puromycin ; BFP
Growth in bacteria
  Bacterial resistance: Ampicillin, 100 μg/mL
  Growth temperature: 37°C
  Growth strain: NEB Stable
  Copy number: Unknown
Gene/Insert
  Gene/Insert name: MAP3K7
  gRNA/shRNA sequence: GGACTACAAGGAGATCGAGG
  Species: H. sapiens (human)
  Mutation: N/A
  Entrez Gene: MAP3K7 (a.k.a. CSCF, FMD2, MEKK7, TAK1, TGF1a)
  Promoter: human U6
  Cloning method: Restriction Enzyme; 5′ cloning site BbsI (destroyed during cloning); 3′ cloning site BbsI (destroyed during cloning)
  Sequencing primers: 5′ AGATAATTAGAATTAATTTGACTG
Terms and licenses: Academic/Nonprofit Terms; Industry Terms: Not Available to Industry
Depositor comments: Used BbsI enzyme to clone in gRNA targeting gene of interest.
How to cite: pKLV2-U6gRNA5(hMAP3K7_1k)-PGKpuro2ABFP-W was a gift from Sok Ching Cheong (Addgene plasmid # 208412 ; http://n2t.net/addgene:208412 ; RRID:Addgene_208412)
