[The description below was written by a language model from this plasmid's Addgene catalogue record and pLannotate feature annotations shown in this document.]
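Description:
pKLV2-U6gRNA5(hMAP3K7_1k)-PGKpuro2ABFP-W is a lentiviral CRISPR guide RNA vector built on the pKLV2-U6gRNA5(BbsI)-PGKpuro2ABFP-W backbone, carrying a single guide directed against human MAP3K7 (also known as TAK1). The sequenced plasmid is about 8.65 kb. In bacteria it is maintained through a high-copy ColE1/pUC-type origin and selected with ampicillin via the β-lactamase gene. An f1 origin and remnants of a lac/lacZα cloning region with flanking T3 and T7 promoters are also present in the backbone.

The viral portion is arranged as a transfer vector. A CMV enhancer/promoter drives a truncated HIV-1 5' LTR, followed by the Ψ packaging signal with a gag fragment, the Rev response element for Rev-dependent export of the genomic RNA, and the cPPT/CTS. A second truncated LTR sits downstream and is followed by a bGH polyadenylation signal. Between these elements sit two expression units. A human U6 RNA polymerase III promoter transcribes the MAP3K7 spacer, which was inserted at BbsI sites that were destroyed during cloning, fused to a Streptococcus pyogenes Cas9 guide scaffold (annotated as a tracrRNA fragment). A mouse PGK promoter then drives puromycin N-acetyltransferase and TagBFP, which the plasmid name indicates are joined by a 2A peptide, with a WPRE downstream to enhance transcript expression.

No Cas9 is annotated in the vector, so the nuclease must be supplied separately, for example in Cas9-expressing cells. Transduced cells can be selected with puromycin or tracked and sorted by blue fluorescence. The construct is intended for MAP3K7 targeting in human cells, and the associated publication concerns TNF and NF-κB pathway dependency in oral squamous cell carcinoma.
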