Features (pLannotate 1.2.2; 28 found; start..end, strand, type, name):
    242..441     +  promoter       CMV promoter: human cytomegalovirus (CMV) immediate early promoter
    459..639     +  LTR            5' LTR (truncated): truncated 5' long terminal repeat (LTR) from HIV-1
    686..811     +  misc_feature   HIV-1 Ψ: packaging signal of human immunodeficiency virus type 1
    795..1133    +  CDS            HIV-1 gag (fragment): gag protein from human immunodeficiency virus 1; gag
   1310..1543    +  misc_feature   RRE: The Rev response element (RRE) of HIV-1 allows for Rev-dependent mRNA export from the nucleus to the cytoplasm.
   1920..2020    +  CDS            Rev (fragment): human immunodeficiency virus 1 (HIV-1) Rev protein; rev; enhances nuclear export of unspliced and incompletely spliced viral mRNAs
   2070..2187    +  misc_feature   cPPT/CTS: central polypurine tract and central termination sequence of HIV-1
   2262..2502    +  promoter       U6 promoter: RNA polymerase III promoter for human U6 snRNA
   2549..2616    +  misc_RNA       tracrRNA (fragment): trans-activating CRISPR RNA for the Streptococcus pyogenes CRISPR/Cas9 system
   2639..3138    +  promoter       PGK promoter: mouse phosphoglycerate kinase 1 promoter
   3178..3774    +  CDS            PuroR (fragment): puromycin N-acetyltransferase; pac from Streptomyces; confers resistance to puromycin
   3847..4545    +  CDS            TagBFP: TagBFP is a basic (constitutively fluorescent) blue fluorescent protein published in 2008, derived from Entacmaea quadricolor. It is reported to be a very rapidly-maturing monomer with very low acid sensitivity.
   4557..5143    +  misc_feature   WPRE: woodchuck hepatitis virus posttranscriptional regulatory element
   5137..5283    +  CDS            nef (fragment): NEF_HV1LA - Experimental evidence at protein level: Swiss-Prot protein existence level 1. Extracellular Nef protein targets CD4(+) T-lymphocytes for apoptosis by interacting with CXCR4 surface receptors. From Human immunodeficiency virus type 1 group M subtype B (isolate Lai) (HIV-1).
   5291..5469    +  LTR            5' LTR (truncated): truncated 5' long terminal repeat (LTR) from HIV-1
   5495..5606    +  polyA_signal   bGH poly(A) signal: bovine growth hormone polyadenylation signal
   5745..5763    -  promoter       T3 promoter: promoter for bacteriophage T3 RNA polymerase
   5808..5824    -  protein_bind   lac operator: The lac repressor binds to the lac operator to inhibit transcription in E. coli. This inhibition can be relieved by adding lactose or isopropyl-β-D-thiogalactopyranoside (IPTG). lac repressor encoded by lacI
   5832..5862    -  promoter       lac promoter: promoter for the E. coli lac operon
   5877..5898    -  protein_bind   CAP binding site: CAP binding activates transcription in the presence of cAMP. E. coli catabolite activator protein
   5911..6003    -  CDS            lacI (fragment): lac repressor; lacI; The lac repressor binds to the lac operator to inhibit transcription in E. coli. This inhibition can be relieved by adding lactose or isopropyl-β-D-thiogalactopyranoside (IPTG).
   6186..6774    -  rep_origin     ori: high-copy-number ColE1/pMB1/pBR322/pUC origin of replication
   6945..7805    -  CDS            AmpR: β-lactamase; bla; confers resistance to ampicillin, carbenicillin, and related antibiotics
   7806..7910    -  promoter       AmpR promoter: bla
   7963..8391    -  rep_origin     f1 ori (sequence partly withheld): f1 bacteriophage origin of replication; arrow indicates direction of (+) strand synthesis
   8396..8551    -  CDS            lacZα (fragment): LacZα fragment of β-galactosidase; lacZ fragment
   8559..8577    +  promoter       T7 promoter: promoter for bacteriophage T7 RNA polymerase
   8591..241     +  enhancer       CMV enhancer (across the origin): human cytomegalovirus immediate early enhancer
>Addgene plasmid #208412 | pKLV2-U6gRNA5(hMAP3K7_1k)-PGKpuro2ABFP-W | addgene full sequence | sequence record 413516 | Addgene NGS Result
GTCAATAATGACGTATGTTCCCATAGTAACGCCAATAGGGACTTTCCATTGACGTCAATGGGTGGAGTAT
TTACGGTAAACTGCCCACTTGGCAGTACATCAAGTGTATCATATGCCAAGTACGCCCCCTATTGACGTCA
ATGACGGTAAATGGCCCGCCTGGCATTATGCCCAGTACATGACCTTATGGGACTTTCCTACTTGGCAGTA
CATCTACGTATTAGTCATCGCTATTACCATGGTGATGCGGTTTTGGCAGTACATCAATGGGCGTGGATAG
CGGTTTGACTCACGGGGATTTCCAAGTCTCCACCCCATTGACGTCAATGGGAGTTTGTTTTGGCACCAAA
ATCAACGGGACTTTCCAAAATGTCGTAACAACTCCGCCCCATTGACGCAAATGGGCGGTAGGCGTGTACG
GTGGGAGGTCTATATAAGCAGCGCGTTTTGCCTGTACTGGGTCTCTCTGGTTAGACCAGATCTGAGCCTG
GGAGCTCTCTGGCTAACTAGGGAACCCACTGCTTAAGCCTCAATAAAGCTTGCCTTGAGTGCTTCAAGTA
GTGTGTGCCCGTCTGTTGTGTGACTCTGGTAACTAGAGATCCCTCAGACCCTTTTAGTCAGTGTGGAAAA
TCTCTAGCAGTGGCGCCCGAACAGGGACTTGAAAGCGAAAGGGAAACCAGAGGAGCTCTCTCGACGCAGG
ACTCGGCTTGCTGAAGCGCGCACGGCAAGAGGCGAGGGGCGGCGACTGGTGAGTACGCCAAAAATTTTGA
CTAGCGGAGGCTAGAAGGAGAGAGATGGGTGCGAGAGCGTCAGTATTAAGCGGGGGAGAATTAGATCGCG
ATGGGAAAAAATTCGGTTAAGGCCAGGGGGAAAGAAAAAATATAAATTAAAACATATAGTATGGGCAAGC
AGGGAGCTAGAACGATTCGCAGTTAATCCTGGCCTGTTAGAAACATCAGAAGGCTGTAGACAAATACTGG
GACAGCTACAACCATCCCTTCAGACAGGATCAGAAGAACTTAGATCATTATATAATACAGTAGCAACCCT
CTATTGTGTGCATCAAAGGATAGAGATAAAAGACACCAAGGAAGCTTTAGACAAGATAGAGGAAGAGCAA
AACAAAAGTAAGACCACCGCACAGCAAGCGGCCGGCCGCGCTGATCTTCAGACCTGGAGGAGGAGATATG
AGGGACAATTGGAGAAGTGAATTATATAAATATAAAGTAGTAAAAATTGAACCATTAGGAGTAGCACCCA
CCAAGGCAAAGAGAAGAGTGGTGCAGAGAGAAAAAAGAGCAGTGGGAATAGGAGCTTTGTTCCTTGGGTT
CTTGGGAGCAGCAGGAAGCACTATGGGCGCAGCGTCAATGACGCTGACGGTACAGGCCAGACAATTATTG
TCTGGTATAGTGCAGCAGCAGAACAATTTGCTGAGGGCTATTGAGGCGCAACAGCATCTGTTGCAACTCA
CAGTCTGGGGCATCAAGCAGCTCCAGGCAAGAATCCTGGCTGTGGAAAGATACCTAAAGGATCAACAGCT
CCTGGGGATTTGGGGTTGCTCTGGAAAACTCATTTGCACCACTGCTGTGCCTTGGAATGCTAGTTGGAGT
AATAAATCTCTGGAACAGATTTGGAATCACACGACCTGGATGGAGTGGGACAGAGAAATTAACAATTACA
CAAGCTTAATACACTCCTTAATTGAAGAATCGCAAAACCAGCAAGAAAAGAATGAACAAGAATTATTGGA
ATTAGATAAATGGGCAAGTTTGTGGAATTGGTTTAACATAACAAATTGGCTGTGGTATATAAAATTATTC
ATAATGATAGTAGGAGGCTTGGTAGGTTTAAGAATAGTTTTTGCTGTACTTTCTATAGTGAATAGAGTTA
GGCAGGGATATTCACCATTATCGTTTCAGACCCACCTCCCAACCCCGAGGGGACCCGACAGGCCCGAAGG
AATAGAAGAAGAAGGTGGAGAGAGAGACAGAGACAGATCCATTCGATTAGTGAACGGATCGGCACTGCGT
GCGCCAATTCTGCAGACAAATGGCAGTATTCATCCACAATTTTAAAAGAAAAGGGGGGATTGGGGGGTAC
AGTGCAGGGGAAAGAATAGTAGACATAATAGCAACAGACATACAAACTAAAGAATTACAAAAACAAATTA
CAAAAATTCAAAATTTTCGGGTTTATTACAGGGACAGCAGAGATCCAGTTTGGTTAGTACCGGGCCCTAC
GCGTCCAAGGTCGGGCAGGAAGAGGGCCTATTTCCCATGATTCCTTCATATTTGCATATACGATACAAGG
CTGTTAGAGAGATAATTAGAATTAATTTGACTGTAAACACAAAGATATTAGTACAAAATACGTGACGTAG
AAAGTAATAATTTCTTGGGTAGTTTGCAGTTTTAAAATTATGTTTTAAAATGGACTATCATATGCTTACC
GTAACTTGAAAGTATTTCGATTTCTTGGCTTTATATATCTTGTGGAAAGGACGAAACACCGGGGCGAAGA
GTCTCCTCTGGTTTAAGAGCTATGCTGGAAACAGCATAGCAAGTTTAAATAAGGCTAGTCCGTTATCAAC
TTGAAAAAGTGGCACCGAGTCGGTGCTTTTTTTGGATCCAATTCTACCGGGTAGGGGAGGCGCTTTTCCC
AAGGCAGTCTGGAGCATGCGCTTTAGCAGCCCCGCTGGGCACTTGGCGCTACACAAGTGGCCTCTGGCCT
CGCACACATTCCACATCCACCGGTAGGCGCCAACCGGCTCCGTTCTTTGGTGGCCCCTTCGCGCCACCTT
CTACTCCTCCCCTAGTCAGGAAGTTCCCCCCCGCCCCGCAGCTCGCGTCGTGCAGGACGTGACAAATGGA
AGTAGCACGTCTCACTAGTCTCGTGCAGATGGACAGCACCGCTGAGCAATGGAAGCGGGTAGGCCTTTGG
GGCAGCGGCCAATAGCAGCTTTGCTCCTTCGCTTTCTGGGCTCAGAGGCTGGGAAGGGGTGGGTCCGGGG
GCGGGCTCAGGGGCGGGCTCAGGGGCGGGGCGGGCGCCCGAAGGTCCTCCGGAGGCCCGGCATTCTGCAC
GCTTCAAAAGCGCACGTCTGCCGCGCTGTTCTCCTCTTCCTCATCTCCGGGCCTTTCGACCTGCATCCAT
CTAGATCTCGAGCAGCTGAAGCTTACCATGACCGAGTACAAGCCCACGGTGCGCCTCGCCACCCGCGACG
ACGTCCCCAGGGCCGTACGCACCCTCGCCGCCGCGTTCGCCGACTACCCCGCCACGCGCCACACCGTCGA
TCCGGACCGCCACATCGAGCGGGTCACCGAGCTGCAAGAACTCTTCCTCACGCGCGTCGGGCTCGACATC
GGCAAGGTGTGGGTCGCGGACGACGGCGCCGCGGTGGCGGTCTGGACCACGCCGGAGAGCGTCGAAGCGG
GGGCGGTGTTCGCCGAGATCGGCCCGCGCATGGCCGAGTTGAGCGGTTCCCGGCTGGCCGCGCAGCAACA
GATGGAAGGCCTCCTGGCGCCGCACCGGCCCAAGGAGCCCGCGTGGTTCCTGGCCACCGTCGGCGTCTCG
CCCGACCACCAGGGCAAGGGTCTGGGCAGCGCCGTCGTGCTCCCCGGAGTGGAGGCGGCCGAGCGCGCCG
GGGTGCCCGCCTTCCTGGAGACCTCCGCGCCCCGCAACCTCCCCTTCTACGAGCGGCTCGGCTTCACCGT
CACCGCCGACGTCGAGGTGCCCGAAGGACCGCGCACCTGGTGCATGACCCGCAAGCCCGGTGCCGGCGGC
GGGTCCGGAGGAGAGGGCAGAGGAAGTCTCCTAACATGCGGTGACGTGGAGGAGAATCCTGGCCCAATGA
GCGAGCTGATTAAGGAGAACATGCACATGAAGCTGTACATGGAGGGCACCGTGGACAACCATCACTTCAA
GTGCACATCCGAGGGCGAAGGCAAGCCCTACGAGGGCACCCAGACCATGAGAATCAAGGTGGTCGAGGGC
GGCCCTCTCCCCTTCGCCTTCGACATCCTGGCTACTAGCTTCCTCTACGGCAGCAAGACCTTCATCAACC
ACACCCAGGGCATCCCCGACTTCTTCAAGCAGTCCTTCCCTGAGGGCTTCACATGGGAGAGAGTCACCAC
ATACGAGGACGGGGGCGTGCTGACCGCTACCCAGGACACCAGCCTCCAGGACGGCTGCCTCATCTACAAC
GTCAAGATCAGAGGGGTGAACTTCACATCCAACGGCCCTGTGATGCAGAAGAAAACACTCGGCTGGGAGG
CCTTCACCGAGACGCTGTACCCCGCTGACGGCGGCCTGGAAGGCAGAAACGACATGGCCCTGAAGCTCGT
GGGCGGGAGCCATCTGATCGCAAACATCAAGACCACATATAGATCCAAGAAACCCGCTAAGAACCTCAAG
ATGCCTGGCGTCTACTATGTGGACTACAGACTGGAAAGAATCAAGGAGGCCAACAACGAGACCTACGTCG
AGCAGCACGAGGTGGCAGTGGCCAGATACTGCGACCTCCCTAGCAAACTGGGGCACAAGCTTAATTGAGC
GGCCGCTCAACCTCTGGATTACAAAATTTGTGAAAGATTGACTGGTATTCTTAACTATGTTGCTCCTTTT
ACGCTATGTGGATACGCTGCTTTAATGCCTTTGTATCATGCTATTGCTTCCCGTATGGCTTTCATTTTCT
CCTCCTTGTATAAATCCTGGTTGCTGTCTCTTTATGAGGAGTTGTGGCCCGTTGTCAGGCAACGTGGCGT
GGTGTGCACTGTGTTTGCTGACGCAACCCCCACTGGTTGGGGCATTGCCACCACCTGTCAGCTCCTTTCC
GGGACTTTCGCTTTCCCCCTCCCTATTGCCACGGCGGAACTCATCGCCGCCTGCCTTGCCCGCTGCTGGA
CAGGGGCTCGGCTGTTGGGCACTGACAATTCCGTGGTGTTGTCGGGGAAATCATCGTCCTTTCCTTGGCT
GCTCGCCTGTGTTGCCACCTGGATTCTGCGCGGGACGTCCTTCTGCTACGTCCCTTCGGCCCTCAATCCA
GCGGACCTTCCTTCCCGCGGCCTGCTGCCGGCTCTGCGGCCTCTTCCGCGTCTACGCCTTCGCCCTCAGA
CGAGTCGGATCTCCCTTTGGGCCGCCTCCCCGCAGGTACCTTTAAGACCAATGACTTACAAGGCAGCTGT
AGATCTTAGCCACTTTTTAAAAGAAAAGGGGGGACTGGAAGGGCTAATTCACTCCCAAAGAAGTCAAGAT
CTGCTTTTTGCCTGTACTGGGTCTCTCTGGTTAGACCAGAGTCTCTCTGGTTAGACCAGATCTGAGCCTG
GGAGCTCTCTGGCTAACTAGGGAACCCACTGCTTAAGCCTCAATAAAGCTTGCCTTGAGTGCTTCAAGTA
GTGTGTGCCCGTCTGTTGTGTGACTCTGGTAACTAGAGATCCCTCAGACCCTTTTAGTCAGTGTGGAAAA
TCTCTAGCAGTTTAAACCCGCTGATCAGCCTCGACTGTGCCTTCTAGTTGCCAGCCATCTGTTGTTTGCC
CCTCCCCCGTGCCTTCCTTGACCCTGGAAGGTGCCACTCCCACTGTCCTTTCCTAATAAAATGAGGAAAT
TGCATCGCATTGTCTGAGTAGGTGTCATTCTATTCTGGGGGGTGGGGTGGGGCAGGACAGCAAGGGGGAG
GATTGGGAAGTCAATAGCAGGCATGCTGGGGATGCGGTGGGCTCTATGGGCGGCCGTTAATTAAGCTTTT
GTTCCCTTTAGTGAGGGTTAATTGCGCGCTTGGCGTAATCATGGTCATAGCTGTTTCCTGTGTGAAATTG
TTATCCGCTCACAATTCCACACAACATACGAGCCGGGAGCATAAAGTGTAAAGCCTGGGGTGCCTAATGA
GTGAGCTAACTCACATTAATTGCGTTGCGCTCACTGCCCGCTTTCCAGTCGGGAAACCTGTCGTGCCAGC
TGCATTAATGAATCGGCCAACGCGCGGGGAGAGGCGGTTTGCGTATTGGGCGCTCTTCCGCTTCCTCGCT
CACTGACTCGCTGCGCTCGGTCGTTCGGCTGCGGCGAGCGGTATCAGCTCACTCAAAGGCGGTAATACGG
TTATCCACAGAATCAGGGGATAACGCAGGAAAGAACATGTGAGCAAAAGGCCAGCAAAAGGCCAGGAACC
GTAAAAAGGCCGCGTTGCTGGCGTTTTTCCATAGGCTCCGCCCCCCTGACGAGCATCACAAAAATCGACG
CTCAAGTCAGAGGTGGCGAAACCCGACAGGACTATAAAGATACCAGGCGTTTCCCCCTGGAAGCTCCCTC
GTGCGCTCTCCTGTTCCGACCCTGCCGCTTACCGGATACCTGTCCGCCTTTCTCCCTTCGGGAAGCGTGG
CGCTTTCTCATAGCTCACGCTGTAGGTATCTCAGTTCGGTGTAGGTCGTTCGCTCCAAGCTGGGCTGTGT
GCACGAACCCCCCGTTCAGCCCGACCGCTGCGCCTTATCCGGTAACTATCGTCTTGAGTCCAACCCGGTA
AGACACGACTTATCGCCACTGGCAGCAGCCACTGGTAACAGGATTAGCAGAGCGAGGTATGTAGGCGGTG
CTACAGAGTTCTTGAAGTGGTGGCCTAACTACGGCTACACTAGAAGAACAGTATTTGGTATCTGCGCTCT
GCTGAAGCCAGTTACCTTCGGAAAAAGAGTTGGTAGCTCTTGATCCGGCAAACAAACCACCGCTGGTAGC
GGTGGTTTTTTTGTTTGCAAGCAGCAGATTACGCGCAGAAAAAAAGGATCTCAAGAAGATCCTTTGATCT
TTTCTACGGGGTCTGACGCTCAGTGGAACGAAAACTCACGTTAAGGGATTTTGGTCATGAGATTATCAAA
AAGGATCTTCACCTAGATCCTTTTAAATTAAAAATGAAGTTTTAAATCAATCTAAAGTATATATGAGTAA
ACTTGGTCTGACAGTTACCAATGCTTAATCAGTGAGGCACCTATCTCAGCGATCTGTCTATTTCGTTCAT
CCATAGTTGCCTGACTCCCCGTCGTGTAGATAACTACGATACGGGAGGGCTTACCATCTGGCCCCAGTGC
TGCAATGATACCGCGAGACCCACGCTCACCGGCTCCAGATTTATCAGCAATAAACCAGCCAGCCGGAAGG
GCCGAGCGCAGAAGTGGTCCTGCAACTTTATCCGCCTCCATCCAGTCTATTAATTGTTGCCGGGAAGCTA
GAGTAAGTAGTTCGCCAGTTAATAGTTTGCGCAACGTTGTTGCCATTGCTACAGGCATCGTGGTGTCACG
CTCGTCGTTTGGTATGGCTTCATTCAGCTCCGGTTCCCAACGATCAAGGCGAGTTACATGATCCCCCATG
TTGTGCAAAAAAGCGGTTAGCTCCTTCGGTCCTCCGATCGTTGTCAGAAGTAAGTTGGCCGCAGTGTTAT
CACTCATGGTTATGGCAGCACTGCATAATTCTCTTACTGTCATGCCATCCGTAAGATGCTTTTCTGTGAC
TGGTGAGTACTCAACCAAGTCATTCTGAGAATAGTGTATGCGGCGACCGAGTTGCTCTTGCCCGGCGTCA
ATACGGGATAATACCGCGCCACATAGCAGAACTTTAAAAGTGCTCATCATTGGAAAACGTTCTTCGGGGC
GAAAACTCTCAAGGATCTTACCGCTGTTGAGATCCAGTTCGATGTAACCCACTCGTGCACCCAACTGATC
TTCAGCATCTTTTACTTTCACCAGCGTTTCTGGGTGAGCAAAAACAGGAAGGCAAAATGCCGCAAAAAAG
GGAATAAGGGCGACACGGAAATGTTGAATACTCATACTCTTCCTTTTTCAATATTATTGAAGCATTTATC
AGGGTTATTGTCTCATGAGCGGATACATATTTGAATGTATTTAGAAAAATAAACAAATAGGGGTTCCGCG
CACATTTCCCCGAAAAGTGCCACCTAAATTGTAAGCGTTAATATTTTGTTAAAATTCGCGTTAAATTTTT
GTTAAATCAGCTCATTTTTTAACCAATAGGCCGAAATCGGCAAAATCCCTTATAAATCAAAAGAATAGAC
CGAGATAGGGT
[37 nt withheld, positions 8062-8098]
AAAGAACGTGGACTCCAACGTCAAAGG
[49 nt withheld, positions 8126-8174]
T
[91 nt withheld, positions 8176-8266]
G
[124 nt withheld, positions 8268-8391]
CCCATTCGCCATTCAGGCTGCGCAACTGTTGGGAAGGGCGATCGGTGCGGGCCTCTTCGCTATTACGCCA
GCTGGCGAAAGGGGGATGTGCTGCAAGGCGATTAAGTTGGGTAACGCCAGGGTTTTCCCAGTCACGACGT
TGTAAAACGACGGCCAGTGAGCGCGCGTAATACGACTCACTATAGGGCGAATTGACTAGTACATAACTTA
CGGTAAATGGCCCGCCTGGCTGACCGCCCAACGACCCCCGCCCATTGAC
